Addgene plasmid #205371: pICH41295(pro5U)-pAT2G33730
Purpose: MoClo lvl0 Promoter + 5'UTR part
Depositing lab: Jennifer Nemhauser. Depositing organization: University of Washington. Publication: Building a pipeline to identify and engineer constitutive and repressible promoters. Yang EJY, Nemhauser JL. Quant Plant Biol. 2023 Oct 19;4:e12. doi: 10.1017/qpb.2023.10. eCollection 2023. PubMed 37901686.
Backbone
  Vector backbone: pICH41295
  Backbone manufacturer: Sylvestre Marillonnet Lab
  Vector type: Synthetic Biology
Growth in bacteria
  Bacterial resistance: Spectinomycin, 50 μg/mL
  Growth temperature: 37°C
  Growth strain: DH5alpha
  Copy number: High Copy
Gene/Insert
  Gene/Insert name: pAT2G33730
  Species: A. thaliana (mustard weed)
  Insert size (bp): 388
  Cloning method: Restriction Enzyme; 5′ cloning site unknown (unknown if destroyed)
Terms and licenses: Academic/Nonprofit Terms; Industry Terms: Not Available to Industry
How to cite: pICH41295(pro5U)-pAT2G33730 was a gift from Jennifer Nemhauser (Addgene plasmid # 205371 ; http://n2t.net/addgene:205371 ; RRID:Addgene_205371)
