[The description below was written by a language model from this plasmid's Addgene catalogue record and pLannotate feature annotations shown in this document.]
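Description:
pICH41295(pro5U)-pAT2G33730 is a level 0 part plasmid for the MoClo (Golden Gate modular cloning) system, carrying a promoter plus 5'UTR module in the pICH41295 acceptor backbone. It is a small bacterial cloning vector of about 2.6 kb, classed as a synthetic biology construct, and has no elements for expression or replication outside E. coli. It is propagated from a high-copy ColE1/pUC-type origin. Selection is by spectinomycin, conferred by an aadA aminoglycoside adenylyltransferase gene that spans the numbering origin of the sequenced record and lies downstream of an annotated AmpR (bla) promoter. The short hits to an integrase, a gentamicin acetyltransferase and lacI are only fragments. They are most likely remnants of the integron-derived resistance cassette and of earlier backbone cloning steps, not functional genes.

The payload is a 388 bp Arabidopsis thaliana fragment named pAT2G33730, which by its name and the stated purpose is the promoter and 5' untranslated region of the locus AT2G33730. The automated annotation does not mark this insert, which is expected for a plant regulatory sequence absent from standard feature databases; it presumably occupies the unannotated stretch between the lacI fragment and the AmpR promoter. The record gives the cloning method as restriction enzyme based but does not state the flanking sites.

As a level 0 part, the fragment is designed to be released by a type IIS enzyme with standardised overhangs and joined to coding sequence and terminator modules to form a level 1 transcription unit. The associated work concerns identifying and engineering constitutive and repressible plant promoters, so this part is a candidate native promoter for driving transgene expression in plants.
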