Features (pLannotate 1.2.2; 6 found; start..end, strand, type, name):
    281..869     +  rep_origin     ori: high-copy-number ColE1/pMB1/pBR322/pUC origin of replication
   1052..1101    +  CDS            lacI (fragment): lac repressor; lacI; The lac repressor binds to the lac operator to inhibit transcription in E. coli. This inhibition can be relieved by adding lactose or isopropyl-β-D-thiogalactopyranoside (IPTG).
   1634..1738    +  promoter       AmpR promoter: bla
   1729..1809    -  CDS            int (fragment): INT2_ECOLX - Protein inferred from homology: Swiss-Prot protein existence level 3. Putative integrase believed to be involved in the insertion of antibiotic resistance genes into plasmids and transposons. From Escherichia coli.
   1897..1953    +  CDS            GmR (fragment): gentamycin acetyltransferase; aacC1; confers resistance to gentamycin
   1960..107     +  CDS            aadA (across the origin): S3AD_ECOLX - Experimental evidence at protein level: Swiss-Prot protein existence level 1. Mediates bacterial resistance to the antibiotics streptomycin and spectinomycin. From Escherichia coli.
>Addgene plasmid #205371 | pICH41295(pro5U)-pAT2G33730 | addgene full sequence | sequence record 404903 | Addgene NGS Result
GACAGGCTTATCTTGGACAAGAAGAAGATCGCTTGGCCTCGCGCGCAGATCAGTTGGAAGAATTTGTCCA
TTACGTAAAAGGCGAGATCACCAAGGTAGTCGGCAAATAACTGTCAGACCAAGTTTACTCATATATACTT
TAGATTGATTTAAAACTTCATTTTTAATTTAAAAGGATCTAGGTGAAGATCCTTTTTGATAATCTCATGA
CCAAAATCCCTTAACGTGAGTTTTCGTTCCACTGAGCGTCAGACCCCGTAGAAAAGATCAAAGGATCTTC
TTGAGATCCTTTTTTTCTGCGCGTAATCTGCTGCTTGCAAACAAAAAAACCACCGCTACCAGCGGTGGTT
TGTTTGCCGGATCAAGAGCTACCAACTCTTTTTCCGAAGGTAACTGGCTTCAGCAGAGCGCAGATACCAA
ATACTGTTCTTCTAGTGTAGCCGTAGTTAGGCCACCACTTCAAGAACTCTGTAGCACCGCCTACATACCT
CGCTCTGCTAATCCTGTTACCAGTGGCTGCTGCCAGTGGCGATAAGTCGTGTCTTACCGGGTTGGACTCA
AGACGATAGTTACCGGATAAGGCGCAGCGGTCGGGCTGAACGGGGGGTTCGTGCACACAGCCCAGCTTGG
AGCGAACGACCTACACCGAACTGAGATACCTACAGCGTGAGCTATGAGAAAGCGCCACGCTTCCCGAAGG
GAGAAAGGCGGACAGGTATCCGGTAAGCGGCAGGGTCGGAACAGGAGAGCGCACGAGGGAGCTTCCAGGG
GGAAACGCCTGGTATCTTTATAGTCCTGTCGGGTTTCGCCACCTCTGACTTGAGCGTCGATTTTTGTGAT
GCTCGTCAGGGGGGCGGAGCCTATGGAAAAACGCCAGCAACGCGGCCTTTTTACGGTTCCTGGCCTTTTG
CTGGCCTTTTGCTCACATGTTCTTTCCTGCGTTATCCCCTGATTCTGTGGATAACCGTATTACCGCCTTT
GAGTGAGCTGATACCGCTCGCCGCAGCCGAACGACCGAGCGCAGCGAGTCAGTGAGCGAGGAAGCGGAAG
AGCGCCCAATACGCAAACCGCCTCTCCCCGCGCGTTGGCCGATTCATTAATCACTCTGTGGTCTCAGGAG
AAAGACAGAATTAGTGTAGTTGGTTTAATCCCTAATGATGAATGAACTGTGTCACACCACACTACTACAA
GCGAGTTCTCTAACCCTTGAAATGGGTTTGTAATCTTCACCCAAGAGAAAATCTAACTACTCTACATAAT
CTCCGCTGAAAAAACACTAATGGGCCTAAAAACAAAATTAGATTTGAATTCGGAATGCAAAAGAAAAACT
AATGGGCCTAAAACCCTTGAGAGTTTGCTAGAATTGGGGGGTTTTGGAAAAATGTAGAAAAAGAGAATCC
AAGTGAAAAAGAAATCAGAGCGAGAGAAGAAGAGAAGAAAGGTTCTAGGTCTTGTTTGCTTTCCCCTCCT
GCTAATCGACCAAGCGAATAATCTCCAGCTAACCACCGAATGTGAGACCACGAAGTGGCTCTTCAGTGGA
CGAAAGGGCCTCGTGATACGCCTATTTTTATAGGTTAATGTCATGATAATAATGGTTTCTTAGACGTCAG
GTGGCACTTTTCGGGGAAATGTGCGCGGAACCCCTATTTGTTTATTTTTCTAAATACATTCAAATATGTA
TCCGCTCATGAGACAATAACCCTGATAAATGCTTCAATAATATTGAAAAAGGAAGAGTATGCGCTCACGC
AACTGGTCCAGAACCTTGACCGAACGCAGCGGTGGTAACGGCGCAGTGGCGGTTTTCATGGCTTGTTATG
ACTGTTTTTTTTTGGGGTACAGTCTATGCCTCGGGCATCCAAGCAGCAAGCGCGTTACGCCGTGGGTCGA
TGTTTGATGTTATGGAGCAGCAACGATGTTACGCAGCAGGGCAGTCGCCCTAAAACAAAGTTAAACATCA
TGAGGGAAGCGGTGATCGCCGAAGTATCGACTCAACTATCAGAGGTAGTTGGCGTCATCGAGCGCCATCT
CGAACCGACGTTGCTGGCCGTACATTTGTACGGCTCCGCAGTGGATGGCGGCCTGAAGCCACACAGCGAT
ATTGATTTGCTGGTTACGGTGACCGTAAGGCTTGATGAAACAACGCGGCGAGCTTTGATCAACGACCTTT
TGGAAACTTCGGCTTCCCCTGGAGAGAGCGAGATTCTCCGCGCTGTAGAAGTCACCATTGTTGTGCACGA
CGACATCATTCCGTGGCGTTATCCAGCTAAGCGCGAACTGCAATTTGGAGAATGGCAGCGCAATGACATT
CTTGCAGGTATCTTCGAGCCAGCCACGATCGACATTGATCTGGCTATCTTGCTGACAAAAGCAAGAGAAC
ATAGCGTTGCCTTGGTAGGTCCAGCGGCGGAGGAACTCTTTGATCCGGTTCCTGAACAGGATCTATTTGA
GGCGCTAAATGAAACCTTAACGCTATGGAACTCGCCGCCCGACTGGGCTGGCGATGAGCGAAATGTAGTG
CTTACGTTGTCCCGCATTTGGTACAGCGCAGTAACCGGCAAAATCGCGCCGAAGGATGTCGCTGCCGACT
GGGCAATGGAGCGCCTGCCGGCCCAGTATCAGCCCGTCATACTTGAAGCTA
